>Addgene plasmid #147392 | pAc5.1B-EGFP-CeAIN2_254-400-DmGW182_862-1384_R | depositor full sequence | sequence record 289839 | Full Sequence
CTTCAAGGAATTAATTCTATATTCTAAAAACACAAATGATACTTCTAAAAAAAATCATGAATGGCATCAA
CTCTGAATCAAATCTTTGCAGATGCACCTACTTCTCATTTCCACTGTCACATCATTTTTCCAGATCTCGC
TGCCTGTTATGTGGCCCACAAACCAAGACACGTTTTATGGCCATTAAAGCTGGCTGATCGTCGCCAAACA
CCAAATACATATCAATATGTACATTCGAGAAAGAAGCGATCAAAGAAGCGTCTTCGGGCGAGTAGGAGAA
TGCGGAGGAGAAGGAGAACGAGCTGATCTAGTATCTCTCCACAATCCAATGCCAACTGACCAACTGGCCA
TATTCGGAGCAATTTGAAGCCAATTTCCATCGCCTGGCGATCGCTCCATTCTTGGCTATATGTTTTTCAC
CGTTCCCGGGGCCATTTTCAAAGACTCGTCGGTAAGATAAGATTGTGTCACTCGCTGTCTCTCTTCATTT
GTCGAAGAATGCTGAGGAATTTCGCGATGACGTCGGCGAGTATTTTGAAGAATGAGAATAATTTGTATTT
ATACGAAAATCAGTTAGTGGAATTTTCTACAAAAACATGTTATCTATAGATAATTTTGTTGCAAAATATG
TTGACTATGACAAAGATTGTATGTATATACCTTTAATGTATTCTCATTTTCTTATGTATTTATAATGGCA
ATGATGATACTGATGATATTTTAAGATGATGCCAGACCACAGGCTGATTTCTGCGTCTTTTGCCGAACGC
AGTGCATGTGCGGTTGTTGTTTTTTGGAATAGTTTCAATTTTCGGACTGTCCGCTTTGATTTCAGTTTCT
TGGCTTATTCAAAAAGCAAAGTAAAGCCAAAAAAGCGAGATGGCAATACCAAATGCGGCAAAACGGTAGT
GGAAGGAAAGGGGTGCGGGGCAGCGGAAGGAAGGGTGGGGCGGGGCGTGGCGGGGTCTGTGGCTGGGCGC
GACGTCACCGACGTTGGAGCCACTCCTTTGACCATGTGTGCGTGTGTGTATTATTCGTGTCTCGCCACTC
GCCGGTTGTTTTTTTCTTTTTATCTCGCTCTCTCTAGCGCCATCTCGTACGCATGCTCAACGCACCGCAT
GTTGCCGTGTCCTTTATGCGTCATTTTGGCTCGAAATAGGCAATTATTTAAACAAAGATTAGTCAACGAA
AACGCTAAAATAAATAAGTCTACAATATGGTTACTTATTGCCATGTGTGTGCAGCCAACGATAGCAACAA
AAGCAACAACACAGTGGCTTTCCCTCTTTCACTTTTTGTTTGCAAGCGCGTGCGAGCAAGACGGCACGAC
CGGCAAACGCAATTACGCTGACAAAGAGCAGACGAAGTTTTGGCCGAAAAACATCAAGGCGCCTGATACG
AATGCATTTGCAATAACAATTGCGATATTTAATATTGTTTATGAAGCTGTTTGACTTCAAAACACACAAA
AAAAAAAATAAAACAAATTATTTGAAAGAGAATTAGGAATCGGACAGCTTATCGTTACGGGCTAACAGCA
CACCGAGACGAAATAGCTTACCTGACGTCACAGCCTCTGGAAGAACTGCCGCCAAGCAGAGAGAGAGAGA
AAAAGAGGGAGAGCAGCTTAGACCGCATGTGCTTGTGTGTGAGGCGTCTCTCTCTTCGTCTCCTGTTTGC
GCAAACGCATAGACTGCACTGAGAAAATCGATTACCTATTTTTTATGAATGAATATTTGCACTATTACTA
TTCAAAACTATTAAGATAGCAATCACATTCAATAGCCAAATACTATACCACCTGAGCGATGCAACGAAAT
GATCAATTTGAGCAAAAATGCTGCATATTTAGGACGGCATCATTATAGAAATGCTTCTTGCTGTGTACTT
TTCTCTCGTCTGGCAGCTGTTTCGCCGTTATTGTTAAAACCGGCTTAAGTTAGGTGTGTTTTCTACGACT
AGTGATGCCCCTACTAGAAGATGTGTGTTGCACAAATGTCCCTGAATAACCAATTTGAAGTGCAGATAGC
AGTAAACGTAAGCTAATATGAATATTATTTAACTGTAATGTTTTAATATCGCTGGACATTACTAATAAAC
CCACTATAAACACATGTACATATGTATGTTTTGGCATACAATGAGTAGTTGGGGAAAAAATGTGTAAAAG
CACCGTGACCATCACAGCATAAAGATAACCAGCTGAAGTATCGAATATGAGTAACCCCCAAATTGAATCA
CATGCCGCAACTGATAGGACCCATGGAAGTACACTCTTCATGGCGATATACAAGACACACACAAGCACGA
ACACCCAGTTGCGGAGGAAATTCTCCGTAAATGAAAACCCAATCGGCGAACAATTCATACCCATATATGG
TAAAAGTTTTGAACGCGACTTGAGAGCGGAGAGCATTGCGGCTGATAAGGTTTTAGCGCTAAGCGGGCTT
TATAAAACGGGCTGCGGGACCAGTTTTCATATCACTACCGTTTGAGTTCTTGTGCTGTGTGGATACTCCT
CCCGACACAAAGCCGCTCCATCAGCCAGCAGTCGTCTAATCCAGAGACCCCGGATCGGGGTACCAACATG
GTGAGCAAGGGCGAGGAGCTGTTCACCGGGGTGGTGCCCATCCTGGTCGAGCTGGACGGCGACGTAAACG
GCCACAAGTTCAGCGTGTCCGGCGAGGGCGAGGGCGATGCCACCTACGGCAAGCTGACCCTGAAGTTCAT
CTGCACCACCGGCAAGCTGCCCGTGCCCTGGCCCACCCTCGTGACCACCCTGACCTACGGCGTGCAGTGC
TTCAGCCGCTACCCCGACCACATGAAGCAGCACGACTTCTTCAAGTCCGCCATGCCCGAAGGCTACGTCC
AGGAGCGCACCATCTTCTTCAAGGACGACGGCAACTACAAGACCCGCGCCGAGGTGAAGTTCGAGGGCGA
CACCCTGGTGAACCGCATCGAGCTGAAGGGCATCGACTTCAAGGAGGACGGCAACATCCTGGGGCACAAG
CTGGAGTACAACTACAACAGCCACAACGTCTATATCATGGCCGACAAGCAGAAGAACGGCATCAAGGTGA
ACTTCAAGATCCGCCACAACATCGAGGACGGCAGCGTGCAGCTCGCCGACCACTACCAGCAGAACACCCC
CATCGGCGACGGCCCCGTGCTGCTGCCCGACAACCACTACCTGAGCACCCAGTCCGCCCTGAGCAAAGAC
CCCAACGAGAAGCGCGATCACATGGTCCTGCTGGAGTTCGTGACCGCCGCCGGGATCACTCTCGGCATGG
ACGAGCTGTACAAGCCAAGCTTAATGGATGATTATTCAATGTGGACTGATGAGAATGATGAAGACGCGAA
AAAGAAAAAATCGTTGAGAGATAAGGGATTGAGTGGATGGGGTGATGCTGATGTATCAAACAGTAAACCA
ATTCGCCGTTGGATTGTGCCAGAAGGCCAAGAAGAAGACTTTGAAACGGCAATGGAACGATGTCCAAGTC
ATTTGAAAAAGAAAGCATTGAATGAAGAAGCTCTTCGTCGACGTTTAACATCTGAAAATCCACAAATAGT
GGCACAAGCTCAACAACAAGCCGAAGAAGAGGCGAATGCTATGATGAGGATTGGACGAAGACCCATTGTT
CCCAGTGGATGGGGTGATATTCCATCTGAAATTAGTACTGACAAGTCAGAATTCGATCAAAGCTCGTCAC
GTGGTTGGGATGAAGGAAGTATAAGCGGTGGTGGAAGTTGCGGCCGCTATCAAGGAGCGTCCAATCAACA
ATCCCGATTAAATCAGTGGAAGCTTCCAGTATTAGATAAGGAGATCAACTCTGACAGTACGGAATTTTCT
CGTGCCCCAGGTGCAACGAAACAAAATTTGACGGCCAACACAAGCAACATAAACTCTTTGGGTCTTCAAA
ACGATAGTACATGGTCAACTGGACGCAGTATTGGTGACGGTTGGCCTGATCCCTCATCTGATAACGAGAA
TAAAGACTGGTCTGTTGCTCAGCCAACTTCAGCAGCAACTGCTTACACTGATCTGGTCCAAGAGTTTGAG
CCAGGCAAGCCATGGAAGGGTTCACAGATCAAAAGCATAGAAGATGATCCCAGCATTACACCAGGAAGCG
TTGCTAGATCTCCATTGTCTATTAATTCGACGCCAAAAGATGCTGACATATTTGCCAATACCGGTAAAAA
TTCACCGACTGATTTACCGCCACTAAGTTTATCGTCGTCTACATGGAGTTTTAATCCAAACCAAAATTAT
CCGAGTCACAGTTGGTCTGACAATAGTCAACAATGTACCGCCACTTCGGAGCTTTGGACAAGCCCGCTAA
ATAAATCATCGTCTCGAGGTCCCCCGCCAGGATTGACTGCCAATTCAAATAAATCTGCAAATAGTAATGC
GTCAACGCCAACAACTATTACCGGAGGTGCGAATGGATGGTTACAGCCTCGAAGTGGCGGTGTTCAAACC
ACAAACACTAATTGGACAGGTGGTAACACCACTTGGGGCTCCAGTTGGTTGCTTTTGAAAAATCTAACAG
CACAGATTGATGGTCCTACTTTGCGTACACTGTGTATGCAGCATGGGCCCCTTGTCAGCTTTCACCCGTA
TTTGAACCAAGGAATTGCCTTATGTAAATATACTACTCGTGAGGAGGCGAACAAGGCGCAAATGGCGTTA
AACAACTGTGTCCTCGCCAACACCACAATATTTGCTGAATCTCCCAGCGAGAACGAGGTGCAAAGCATTA
TGCAGCACTTACCACAAACTCCTTCCTCTACAAGCTCTAGTGGAACTAGTGGTGGCAACGTCGGAGGCGT
CGGCACTTCAGCCAATAATGCAAACAGTGGTTCTGCAGCTTGTCTGTCCGGAAACAATAGCGGCAACGGA
AACGGCAGCGCGAGCGGCGCCGGCAGCGGCAACAATGGCAACAGTAGCTGCAACAACAGTGCCGCCGGGG
GGGGCAGCAGCAGCAACAACACGATTACCACTGTAGCAAATTCGAATCTTGTTGGTTCTAGTGGCTCTGT
CTCAAATTCCTCTGGCGTTACTGCTAACTCTAGTACTGTTTCTGTAGTTAGTTGTACAGCGAGTGGGAAT
TCCATAAATGGGGCAGGTACTGCAAACAGTTCTGGTTCAAAGAGTAGTGCAAACAATTTAGCTAGCGGCC
AGTCTAGCGCTTCTAACTTAACTAATAGCACCAATTCAACATGGCGACAAACTAGCCAAAACCAAGCTCT
TCAAAGTCAAAGCAGGCCATCAGGCAGAGAAGCTGACTTTGATTATATATCTCTCGTTTATTCCATTGTT
GATGATTAATCTAGAGGGCCCGCGGTTCGAAGGTAAGCCTATCCCTAACCCTCTCCTCGGTCTCGATTCT
ACGCGTACCGGTCATCATCACCATCACCATTGAGTTTAAACCCGCTGATCAGCCTCGACTGTGCCTTCTA
AGGCCTGAGCTCGCTGATCAGCCTCGATCGAGGATCCAGACATGATAAGATACATTGATGAGTTTGGACA
AACCACAACTAGAATGCAGTGAAAAAAATGCTTTATTTGTGAAATTTGTGATGCTATTGCTTTATTTGTA
ACCATTATAAGCTGCAATAAACAAGTTAACAACAACAATTGCATTCATTTTATGTTTCAGGTTCAGGGGG
AGGTGTGGGAGGTTTTTTAAAGCAAGTAAAACCTCTACAAATGTGGTATGGCTGATTATGATCAGTCGAC
CGATGCCCTTGAGAGCCTTCAACCCAGTCAGCTCCTTCCGGTGGGCGCGGGGCATGACTATCGTCGCCGC
ACTTATGACTGTCTTCTTTATCATGCAACTCGTAGGACAGGTGCCGGCAGCGCTCTGGGTCATTTTCGGC
GAGGACCGCTTTCGCTGGAGCGCGACGATGATCGGCCTGTCGCTTGCGGTATTCGGAATCTTGCACGCCC
TCGCTCAAGCCTTCGTCACTGGTCCCGCCACCAAACGTTTCGGCGAGAAGCAGGCCATTATCGCCGGCAT
GGCGGCCGACGCGCTGGGCTACGTCTTGCTGGCGTTCGCGACGCGAGGCTGGATGGCCTTCCCCATTATG
ATTCTTCTCGCTTCCGGCGGCATCGGGATGCCCGCGTTGCAGGCCATGCTGTCCAGGCAGGTAGATGACG
ACCATCAGGGACAGCTTCAAGGATCGCTCGCGGCTCTTACCAGCCAGCAAAAGGCCAGGAACCGTAAAAA
GGCCGCGTTGCTGGCGTTTTTCCATAGGCTCCGCCCCCCTGACGAGCATCACAAAAATCGACGCTCAAGT
CAGAGGTGGCGAAACCCGACAGGACTATAAAGATACCAGGCGTTTCCCCCTGGAAGCTCCCTCGTGCGCT
CTCCTGTTCCGACCCTGCCGCTTACCGGATACCTGTCCGCCTTTCTCCCTTCGGGAAGCGTGGCGCTTTC
TCAATGCTCACGCTGTAGGTATCTCAGTTCGGTGTAGGTCGTTCGCTCCAAGCTGGGCTGTGTGCACGAA
CCCCCCGTTCAGCCCGACCGCTGCGCCTTATCCGGTAACTATCGTCTTGAGTCCAACCCGGTAAGACACG
ACTTATCGCCACTGGCAGCAGCCACTGGTAACAGGATTAGCAGAGCGAGGTATGTAGGCGGTGCTACAGA
GTTCTTGAAGTGGTGGCCTAACTACGGCTACACTAGAAGGACAGTATTTGGTATCTGCGCTCTGCTGAAG
CCAGTTACCTTCGGAAAAAGAGTTGGTAGCTCTTGATCCGGCAAACAAACCACCGCTGGTAGCGGTGGTT
TTTTTGTTTGCAAGCAGCAGATTACGCGCAGAAAAAAAGGATCTCAAGAAGATCCTTTGATCTTTTCTAC
GGGGTCTGACGCTCAGTGGAACGAAAACTCACGTTAAGGGATTTTGGTCATGAGATTATCAAAAAGGATC
TTCACCTAGATCCTTTTAAATTAAAAATGAAGTTTTAAATCAATCTAAAGTATATATGAGTAAACTTGGT
CTGACAGTTACCAATGCTTAATCAGTGAGGCACCTATCTCAGCGATCTGTCTATTTCGTTCATCCATAGT
TGCCTGACTCCCCGTCGTGTAGATAACTACGATACGGGAGGGCTTACCATCTGGCCCCAGTGCTGCAATG
ATACCGCGAGACCCACGCTCACCGGCTCCAGATTTATCAGCAATAAACCAGCCAGCCGGAAGGGCCGAGC
GCAGAAGTGGTCCTGCAACTTTATCCGCCTCCATCCAGTCTATTAATTGTTGCCGGGAAGCTAGAGTAAG
TAGTTCGCCAGTTAATAGTTTGCGCAACGTTGTTGCCATTGCTGCAGGCATCGTGGTGTCACGCTCGTCG
TTTGGTATGGCTTCATTCAGCTCCGGTTCCCAACGATCAAGGCGAGTTACATGATCCCCCATGTTGTGCA
AAAAAGCGGTTAGCTCCTTCGGTCCTCCGATCGTTGTCAGAAGTAAGTTGGCCGCAGTGTTATCACTCAT
GGTTATGGCAGCACTGCATAATTCTCTTACTGTCATGCCATCCGTAAGATGCTTTTCTGTGACTGGTGAG
TACTCAACCAAGTCATTCTGAGAATAGTGTATGCGGCGACCGAGTTGCTCTTGCCCGGCGTCAACACGGG
ATAATACCGCGCCACATAGCAGAACTTTAAAAGTGCTCATCATTGGAAAACGTTCTTCGGGGCGAAAACT
CTCAAGGATCTTACCGCTGTTGAGATCCAGTTCGATGTAACCCACTCGTGCACCCAACTGATCTTCAGCA
TCTTTTACTTTCACCAGCGTTTCTGGGTGAGCAAAAACAGGAAGGCAAAATGCCGCAAAAAAGGGAATAA
GGGCGACACGGAAATGTTGAATACTCATACTCTTCCTTTTTCAATATTATTGAAGCATTTATCAGGGTTA
TTGTCTCATGAGCGGATACATATTTGAATGTATTTAGAAAAATAAACAAATAGGGGTTCCGCGCACATTT
CCCCGAAAAGTGCCACCTGACGTCTAAGAAACCATTATTATCATGACATTAACCTATAAAAATAGGCGTA
TCACGAGGCCCTTTCGT
Features (pLannotate 1.2.2; 10 found; start..end, strand, type, name):
     56..2568    +  promoter       Ac5 promoter: Drosophila melanogaster actin 5C promoter
   2588..3304    +  CDS            EGFP: EGFP is a basic (constitutively fluorescent) green fluorescent protein published in 1996, derived from Aequorea victoria. It is reported to be a rapidly-maturing weak dimer with moderate acid sensitivity.
   3758..5326    +  CDS            gw (fragment): GAWKY_DROME - Also known as GW182 From Drosophila melanogaster (Fruit fly).
   5352..5393    +  CDS            V5 tag: epitope tag from simian virus 5
   5493..5627    -  polyA_signal   SV40 poly(A) signal: SV40 polyadenylation signal
   5650..5734    -  CDS            large T antigen (fragment): large T antigen from SV40 (simian virus 40)
   5735..6205    +  CDS            TcR (fragment): tetracycline efflux protein; tet; confers resistance to tetracycline
   6249..6837    -  rep_origin     ori: high-copy-number ColE1/pMB1/pBR322/pUC origin of replication
   7008..7868    -  CDS            AmpR: β-lactamase; bla; confers resistance to ampicillin, carbenicillin, and related antibiotics
   7869..7973    -  promoter       AmpR promoter: bla
