[The description below was written by a language model from this plasmid's Addgene catalogue record and pLannotate feature annotations shown in this document.]
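Description:
pAc5.1B-EGFP-CeAIN2_254-400-DmGW182_862-1384_R is an 8,067-nt insect expression plasmid. The catalogue lists the backbone as unknown, but the name and annotated features point to a pAc5.1-type vector. It is propagated in E. coli through a ColE1/pUC-family origin and selected with ampicillin via the β-lactamase gene and its bla promoter. The catalogue lists it as low copy, although the annotated origin is of the type usually described as high copy. Short fragments of a tetracycline resistance gene and of SV40 large T antigen are also annotated. These appear to be non-functional backbone remnants, and no marker for selection in insect cells is annotated.

Expression is driven by the Drosophila melanogaster actin 5C promoter, a strong constitutive promoter commonly used in fly cell lines, and transcripts end at an SV40 polyadenylation signal. The payload is an N-terminal EGFP fused to a chimeric protein made of residues 254–400 of the C. elegans AIN-2 protein followed by residues 862–1384 of Drosophila GW182 (gawky). The feature table annotates only the gw fragment. The unannotated gap between EGFP and gw is where the AIN-2 segment would be expected to lie. The record notes a two-residue (SD) deletion at positions 378–379 relative to the cited reference sequence. A V5 epitope tag is annotated just downstream of the gw fragment, but the record does not say whether it is translated in frame with the fusion.

The stated purpose is insect-cell expression of this chimera. The associated publication concerns how GW182 interactions with PABP and deadenylases contribute to translational repression and degradation of miRNA targets, so the plasmid probably served to test the function of these domains. The meaning of the "_R" suffix in the name is not explained, and the depositor sequence may be theoretical.
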