Addgene plasmid #147392: pAc5.1B-EGFP-CeAIN2_254-400-DmGW182_862-1384_R
Purpose: Insect Expression of CeAIN2_254-400-DmGW182_862-1384
Depositing lab: Elisa Izaurralde. Depositing organization: Max Planck Institute for Developmental Biology. Publication: The interactions of GW182 proteins with PABP and deadenylases are required for both translational repression and degradation of miRNA targets. Huntzinger E, Kuzuoglu-Ozturk D, Braun JE, Eulalio A, Wohlbold L, Izaurralde E. Nucleic Acids Res. 2013 Jan;41(2):978-94. doi: 10.1093/nar/gks1078. Epub 2012 Nov 21. PubMed 23172285.
Backbone
  Vector backbone: Unknown
  Vector type: Insect Expression
Growth in bacteria
  Bacterial resistance: Ampicillin, 100 μg/mL
  Growth temperature: 37°C
  Growth strain: DH5alpha
  Copy number: Low Copy
Gene/Insert
  Gene/Insert name: CeAIN2_254-400-DmGW182_862-1384
  Species: D. melanogaster (fly), C. elegans (nematode)
  Mutation: Deletion of 2 AA (SD) at position 378-379 compared to the sequence given by NCBI: AF000196.1
  Entrez Gene: gw (a.k.a. Dmel_CG31992, CG11484, CG31992, CG9905, Dmel\CG31992, GQ182, GW, GW182, Gw, Gw182, anon-EST:Posey205, dGW182, gw182)
  Cloning method: Unknown
Terms and licenses: Academic/Nonprofit Terms; Industry Terms: Not Available to Industry
Depositor comments: Plasmids from this collection were made available to the research community and donated after the lab closed. Please note that the sequence provided by the depositing laboratory may be theoretical/predicted or based on Sanger sequencing results. There may be discrepancies between sequencing results obtained by Addgene and the depositor sequence. If an Addgene verified sequence is not available, please contact before placing your order to request that our lab fully sequence the plasmid.
How to cite: pAc5.1B-EGFP-CeAIN2_254-400-DmGW182_862-1384_R was a gift from Elisa Izaurralde (Addgene plasmid # 147392 ; http://n2t.net/addgene:147392 ; RRID:Addgene_147392)
